Addgene plasmid #173886: pUFlip-floxed2A-mRFP-; gcry1:BFP -0
Purpose: Donor for generating conditional alleles in zebrafish using precise CRISPR directed genomic integration with the GeneWeld method
Depositing lab: Jeffrey Essner. Depositing organization: Iowa State University. Publication: Cre/lox regulated conditional rescue and inactivation with zebrafish UFlip alleles generated by CRISPR-Cas9 targeted integration. Liu F, Kambakam S, Almeida MP, Ming Z, Welker JM, Wierson WA, Schultz-Rogers LE, Ekker SC, Clark KJ, Essner JJ, McGrail M. Elife. 2022 Jun 17;11. pii: 71478. doi: 10.7554/eLife.71478. PubMed 35713402.
Backbone
  Vector backbone: pK
  Backbone manufacturer: Karl J. Clark
  Backbone size w/o insert (bp): 2730
  Total vector size (bp): 7587
  Vector type: Synthetic Biology
Growth in bacteria
  Bacterial resistance: Kanamycin, 50 μg/mL
  Growth temperature: 30°C
  Growth strain: NEB Stable
  Copy number: High Copy
Gene/Insert
  Gene/Insert name: 2A-mRFP; gcry1: BFP (alt name: P2A-monomeric RFP gamma crystallin 1: BFP)
  Species: D. rerio (zebrafish)
  Insert size (bp): 4857
  Cloning method: Gibson Cloning
  Sequencing primers: 5′ aaaagcaagaaagaaaactagagtgg; 3′ atggctcataacaccccttg
Terms and licenses: Academic/Nonprofit Terms; Industry Terms: Not Available to Industry
Depositor comments: Please visit https://www.biorxiv.org/content/10.1101/2021.06.18.448732v1 for bioRxiv preprint.
How to cite: pUFlip-floxed2A-mRFP-; gcry1:BFP -0 was a gift from Jeffrey Essner (Addgene plasmid # 173886 ; http://n2t.net/addgene:173886 ; RRID:Addgene_173886)
