[The description below was written by a language model from this plasmid's Addgene catalogue record and the feature table of its GenBank file.]
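Description:
pUFlip-floxed2A-mRFP-; gcry1:BFP -0 is a high-copy bacterial plasmid built on the pK backbone (ColE1/pUC-type origin, kanamycin resistance). It serves as a donor for making Cre/lox-regulated conditional alleles in zebrafish by CRISPR-directed targeted integration with the GeneWeld method. Two sequence records are held, of 7,587 bp (matching the catalogue size) and 7,650 bp. They agree on the main parts, but only the shorter record annotates the finer design elements.

The payload is a gene-trap cassette. A branch point/splice acceptor from carp beta-actin intron 1 leads into a P2A peptide and mRFP, terminated by the ocean pout 3'UTR/poly(A) element. When the cassette sits in an intron in the trapping orientation, endogenous transcripts should splice into it, releasing mRFP as a separate reporter and truncating the host message. The "-0" in the name probably denotes the reading-frame version, though the record does not say so.

A secondary marker follows, consisting of a gamma-crystallin promoter (annotated as Xenopus), a shortened carp beta-actin intron, an NLS-TagBFP coding sequence and the zebrafish beta-actin 3'UTR/poly(A). It gives lens-specific blue fluorescence for identifying carriers.

The whole unit is bracketed by loxP/lox2272 pairs in opposing orientation, a FLEx-type arrangement in which Cre stably inverts the cassette to switch the trap on or off. Outer rox sites provide an additional target for Dre recombinase.

Flanking these are type IIS cloning sites (BfuAI around a lacZ-alpha stuffer, BspQI around an intron filler) for inserting short homology arms, and universal guide RNA target sites that let Cas9 liberate the donor in vivo. Tol2 inverted repeats are also annotated outside this region.
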