LOCUS       Exported 7650 bp ds-DNA circular SYN 20-AUG-2021
DEFINITION  Donor for generating conditional alleles in zebrafish using precise
            CRISPR directed genomic integration with the GeneWeld method.
ACCESSION   .
VERSION     .
KEYWORDS    pUFlip-floxed2A-mRFP-; gcry1:BFP -0
SOURCE      synthetic DNA construct
  ORGANISM  synthetic DNA construct
REFERENCE   1 (bases 1 to 7650)
  TITLE     Zebrafish Cre/lox regulated UFlip alleles generated by CRISPR/Cas
            targeted integration provide cell-type specific conditional gene
            inactivation
  JOURNAL   Unpublished
REFERENCE   2 (bases 1 to 7650)
  AUTHORS   .
  TITLE     Direct Submission
  JOURNAL   Exported Aug 20, 2021 from SnapGene Server 1.1.58
            http://www.snapgene.com
FEATURES             Location/Qualifiers
     source          1..7650
                     /organism="synthetic DNA construct"
                     /mol_type="other DNA"
     primer_bind     79..98
                     /label=pBR322ori-F
                     /note="pBR322 origin, forward primer"
     primer_bind     332..349
                     /label=L4440
                     /note="L4440 vector, forward primer"
     protein_bind    640..661
                     /label=CAP binding site
                     /bound_moiety="E. coli catabolite activator protein"
                     /note="CAP binding activates transcription in the presence
                     of cAMP."
     promoter        676..706
                     /label=lac promoter
                     /note="promoter for the E. coli lac operon"
     protein_bind    714..730
                     /label=lac operator
                     /bound_moiety="lac repressor encoded by lacI"
                     /note="The lac repressor binds to the lac operator to
                     inhibit transcription in E. coli. This inhibition can be
                     relieved by adding lactose or
                     isopropyl-beta-D-thiogalactopyranoside (IPTG)."
     primer_bind     719..741
                     /label=M13/pUC Reverse
                     /note="In lacZ gene"
     primer_bind     738..754
                     /label=M13 rev
                     /note="common sequencing primer, one of multiple similar
                     variants"
     primer_bind     738..754
                     /label=M13 Reverse
                     /note="In lacZ gene. Also called M13-rev"
     CDS             750..1088
                     /codon_start=1
                     /gene="lacZ fragment"
                     /product="LacZ-alpha fragment of beta-galactosidase"
                     /label=lacZ-alpha
                     /translation="MTMITPSAQLTLTKGNKSWRTSRGGPVPNSPYSESYYARSLAVVL
                     QRRDWENPGVTQLNRLAAHPPFASWRNSEEARTDRPSQQLRSLNGEWTCHTSGRITLNN
                     ANYLKLLS"
     primer_bind     773..793
                     /label=T3
                     /note="T3 promoter, forward primer"
     promoter        775..793
                     /label=T3 promoter
                     /note="promoter for bacteriophage T3 RNA polymerase"
     promoter        complement(841..859)
                     /label=T7 promoter
                     /note="promoter for bacteriophage T7 RNA polymerase"
     primer_bind     complement(869..886)
                     /label=M13 Forward
                     /note="In lacZ gene. Also called M13-F20 or M13 (-21)
                     Forward"
     primer_bind     complement(869..885)
                     /label=M13 fwd
                     /note="common sequencing primer, one of multiple similar
                     variants"
     primer_bind     complement(878..900)
                     /label=M13/pUC Forward
                     /note="In lacZ gene"
     protein_bind    1085..1118
                     /label=loxP
                     /bound_moiety="Cre recombinase"
                     /note="Cre-mediated recombination occurs in the 8-bp core
                     sequence (GCATACAT)."
     protein_bind    1123..1156
                     /label=lox2272
                     /bound_moiety="Cre recombinase"
                     /note="Cre-mediated recombination occurs in the 8-bp core
                     sequence (GGATACTT). lox2272 sites are compatible with each
                     other, but incompatible with loxP or loxN sites (Lee and
                     Saito, 1988)."
     CDS             1301..1357
                     /codon_start=1
                     /product="2A peptide from porcine teschovirus-1
                     polyprotein"
                     /label=P2A
                     /note="Eukaryotic ribosomes fail to insert a peptide bond
                     between the Gly and Pro residues, yielding separate
                     polypeptides."
                     /translation="ATNFSLLKQAGDVEENPGP"
     CDS             1358..2032
                     /codon_start=1
                     /product="monomeric derivative of DsRed (Campbell et al.,
                     2002)"
                     /label=mRFP1
                     /note="mammalian codon-optimized"
                     /translation="ASSEDVIKEFMRFKVRMEGSVNGHEFEIEGEGEGRPYEGTQTAKL
                     KVTKGGPLPFAWDILSPQFQYGSKAYVKHPADIPDYLKLSFPEGFKWERVMNFEDGGVV
                     TVTQDSSLQDGEFIYKVKLRGTNFPSDGPVMQKKTMGWEASTERMYPEDGALKGEIKMR
                     LKLKDGGHYDAEVKTTYMAKKPVQLPGAYKTDIKLDITSHNEDYTIVEQYERAEGRHST
                     GA"
     primer_bind     complement(1485..1503)
                     /label=mCherry-R
                     /note="mCherry, reverse primer"
     primer_bind     1753..1772
                     /label=mCherry-F
                     /note="mCherry, forward primer"
     primer_bind     1947..1970
                     /label=DsRed1-C
                     /note="DsRed1, forward primer"
     CDS             3907..3927
                     /codon_start=1
                     /product="nuclear localization signal of SV40 (simian virus
                     40) large T antigen"
                     /label=SV40 NLS
                     /translation="PKKKRKV"
     CDS             3931..4632
                     /codon_start=1
                     /product="monomeric blue fluorescent protein"
                     /label=TagBFP
                     /note="mammalian codon-optimized"
                     /translation="MSELIKENMHMKLYMEGTVDNHHFKCTSEGEGKPYEGTQTMRIKV
                     VEGGPLPFAFDILATSFLYGSKTFINHTQGIPDFFKQSFPEGFTWERVTTYEDGGVLTA
                     TQDTSLQDGCLIYNVKIRGVNFTSNGPVMQKKTLGWEAFTETLYPADGGLEGRNDMALK
                     LVGGSHLIANIKTTYRSKKPAKNLKMPGVYYVDYRLERIKEANNETYVEQHEVAVARYC
                     DLPSKLGHKLN"
     protein_bind    complement(5707..5740)
                     /label=loxP
                     /bound_moiety="Cre recombinase"
                     /note="Cre-mediated recombination occurs in the 8-bp core
                     sequence (GCATACAT)."
     protein_bind    complement(5746..5779)
                     /label=lox2272
                     /bound_moiety="Cre recombinase"
                     /note="Cre-mediated recombination occurs in the 8-bp core
                     sequence (GGATACTT). lox2272 sites are compatible with each
                     other, but incompatible with loxP or loxN sites (Lee and
                     Saito, 1988)."
     promoter        5983..6001
                     /label=T7 promoter
                     /note="promoter for bacteriophage T7 RNA polymerase"
     primer_bind     complement(6277..6296)
                     /label=pENTR-R
                     /note="pENTR vectors, reverse primer"
     CDS             6288..7097
                     /codon_start=1
                     /gene="aph(3')-Ia"
                     /product="aminoglycoside phosphotransferase"
                     /label=KanR
                     /note="confers resistance to kanamycin in bacteria or G418
                     (Geneticin(R)) in eukaryotes"
                     /translation="MSHIQRETSRPRLNSNMDADLYGYKWARDNVGQSGATIYRLYGKP
                     DAPELFLKHGKGSVANDVTDEMVRLNWLTEFMPLPTIKHFIRTPDDAWLLTTAIPGKTA
                     FQVLEEYPDSGENIVDALAVFLRRLHSIPVCNCPFNSDRVFRLAQAQSRMNNGLVDASD
                     FDDERNGWPVEQVWKEMHKLLPFSPDSVVTHGDFSLDNLIFDEGKLIGCIDVGRVGIAD
                     RYQDLAILWNCLGEFSPSLQKRLFQKYGIDNPDMNKLQFHLMLDEFF"
     primer_bind     complement(6355..6374)
                     /label=Kan-R
                     /note="Kanamycin resistance gene, reverse primer"
     rep_origin      7240..178
                     /direction=RIGHT
                     /label=ori
                     /note="high-copy-number ColE1/pMB1/pBR322/pUC origin of
                     replication"
ORIGIN
        1 tcccgaaggg agaaaggcgg acaggtatcc ggtaagcggc agggtcggaa caggagagcg
       61 cacgagggag cttccagggg gaaacgcctg gtatctttat agtcctgtcg ggtttcgcca
      121 cctctgactt gagcgtcgat ttttgtgatg ctcgtcaggg gggcggagcc tatggaaaaa
      181 cgccagcaac gcggcctttt tacggttcct ggccttttgc tggccttttg ctcacatgtt
      241 ctttcctgcg ttatcccctg attctgtgga taaccgtatt accgcctttg agtgagctga
      301 taccgctcgc cgcagccgaa cgaccgagcg cagcgagtca gtgagcgagg aagcggaaca
      361 gatttaaatg gtaccgagca gaggtgtaaa aagtactcaa aaattttact caagtgaaag
      421 tacaagtact tagggaaaat tttactcaat taaaagtaaa agtatctggc tagaatctta
      481 cttgagtaaa agtaaaaaag tactccatta aaattgtact tgagtattaa ggaagtaaaa
      541 gtaaaagcaa gaaagaaaac tagagtggtc tccctttagt gagggtcaat tgatgggagg
      601 cgttcgggcc acagcggaca cgcaggtgcg caacgcaatt aatgtgagtt agctcactca
      661 ttaggcaccc caggctttac actttatgct tccggctcgt atgttgtgtg gaattgtgag
      721 cggataacaa tttcacacag gaaacagcta tgaccatgat tacgccaagc gcgcaattaa
      781 ccctcactaa agggaacaaa agctggagga cctcgagggg gggcccggta cccaattcgc
      841 cctatagtga gtcgtattac gcgcgctcac tggccgtcgt tttacaacgt cgtgactggg
      901 aaaaccctgg cgttacccaa cttaatcgcc ttgcagcaca tccccctttc gccagctggc
      961 gtaatagcga agaggcccgc accgatcgcc cttcccaaca gttgcgcagc ctgaatggcg
     1021 aatggacctg ccacacttcc ggccgcataa ctttaaataa tgccaattat ttaaagttac
     1081 tatcataact tcgtatagca tacattatac gaagttatca ccataacttc gtataggata
     1141 ctttatacga agttatccta ggcttaccac ccactagcgg tcagactgca gattgcagca
     1201 cgaaacagga agctgactcc acatggtcac atgctcactg aagtgttgac ttccctgaca
     1261 gctgtgcact ttctaaaccg gttttctcat tcatttacag gccacgaact tctctctgtt
     1321 aaagcaagca ggagacgtgg aagaaaaccc cggtcctgcc tcctccgagg acgtcatcaa
     1381 ggagttcatg cgcttcaagg tgcgcatgga gggctccgtg aacggccacg agttcgagat
     1441 cgagggcgag ggcgagggcc gcccctacga gggcacccag accgccaagc tgaaggtgac
     1501 caagggcggc cccctgccct tcgcctggga catcctgtcc cctcagttcc agtacggctc
     1561 caaggcctac gtgaagcacc ccgccgacat ccccgactac ttgaagctgt ccttccccga
     1621 gggcttcaag tgggagcgcg tgatgaactt cgaggacggc ggcgtggtga ccgtgaccca
     1681 ggactcctcc ctgcaggacg gcgagttcat ctacaaggtg aagctgcgcg gcaccaactt
     1741 cccctccgac ggccccgtaa tgcagaagaa gaccatgggc tgggaggcct ccaccgagcg
     1801 gatgtacccc gaggacggcg ccctgaaggg cgagatcaag atgaggctga agctgaagga
     1861 cggcggccac tacgacgccg aggtcaagac cacctacatg gccaagaagc ccgtgcagct
     1921 gcccggcgcc tacaagaccg acatcaagct ggacatcacc tcccacaacg aggactacac
     1981 catcgtggaa cagtacgagc gcgccgaggg ccgccactcc accggagcct aagactagta
     2041 attaagtctc agccaccgtt aactgaacat gtcaaaacct gtggagactg ttgagatttg
     2101 atgttctgaa aagataaagc ctataaataa aatgttgccc aaatttcctg cctgatgttt
     2161 ttctttgtct ttgctacatg gctttgctgc tcggatcggc tcactctgtg tatgccacgt
     2221 tcactttgta ctctccttct cacggtaggt ttattatttt tagatgtgca gttagtttct
     2281 gtgaaataac acaccacaca ctgatattgt ctgtgcattg acttggtgag tgcacattgt
     2341 ttttgatctt gacatattta tatttgattg atcaggtgaa ctgtgtgaat ctaaagtgct
     2401 ccatacagat gttctgcatt gaaaatattc tcattttatt agtggaagtg agtgtatgcc
     2461 acatccaatc aatttcagca aacaccccag tatgatttaa tgcaaaaaaa tgaaggtatc
     2521 aaacacgcat tactactttg cagttaaata tttaacattt attccaacac gaaaaaaagc
     2581 agtaaataac actttgacaa acacgtcagg acatcttatt tttgtcaccc tcacaggcaa
     2641 tttagtataa tatattatat atatatatat atcatataat aatattcagt ataatatata
     2701 tatatatatc atattataat attcagtata atataaaaca caaacacata tatgtataat
     2761 ataatataac atttttattt attgagatgc ctctatggac cgtgttataa gaagtaaaga
     2821 tcaggagaag taaacatgaa gtgtaattat gaatactgat gttaaattaa gctatgatga
     2881 gttttcactg ttaatttacc atctcaatta aatgttgatg cctccatgac caagttaagc
     2941 agatgagact gaggacaact gtagaagaca agatgttcac tttgctgaat atagctggct
     3001 tgacagttat ctatgactct ataaatatat atatattttt ttttttataa aatgatttat
     3061 ttataactat atatccattt ctcagacagg tgcttcatat ccctcactcc cgtagctgtc
     3121 catgctggat ctgtccccgt tgtttttaaa aagctaaata agttattaac atgactgcat
     3181 ccagcgagcc aaacctgtct ggtgtacagc taccagagaa gcttgagatc ctagtcaccg
     3241 gcgttcctag ttctttaaac tgttacaaag tgtttggacc agcaactgaa ttgcactgta
     3301 aattaccaca tcagggtctc cggggtcaac gctgctaagc aatggactgg aaaatttgtg
     3361 acattgagtt tttggaataa ctgggaatgc tggataactc tttgggtaaa gctatggaac
     3421 aaaagtacca gcatgaacta agaaatgact gtcacagcac aacatcaaac acaatgcaag
     3481 acaaaggttc tctgcttttg ccttacttga cagaaaaagt aagctctagg ttcatcgcat
     3541 gcagacagca gcaatacatg acatatataa aggctggctc ttttctccct tccattgaac
     3601 tgaaacttcc actcagtcag acttgcgggg gatccacagc ctgactaact cgacaaaccc
     3661 ccccaaacct aaggtgagtt gatctttaag ctttttacat tttcagctcg catatatcaa
     3721 ttcgcgcgca ttgtcacact agcacccact agcggtcaga ctgcagattg cagcacgaaa
     3781 caggaagctg actccacatg gtcacatgct cactgaagtg ttgacttccc tgacagctgt
     3841 gcactttcta aaccggtttt ctcattcatt tacagttcag ccggaattca cctcgagacc
     3901 atggctccaa agaagaagcg taaggtaacc atgagcgagc tgattaagga gaacatgcac
     3961 atgaagctgt acatggaggg caccgtggac aaccatcact tcaagtgcac atccgagggc
     4021 gaaggcaagc cctacgaggg cacccagacc atgagaatca aggtggtcga gggcggccct
     4081 ctccccttcg ccttcgacat cctggctact agcttcctct acggcagcaa gaccttcatc
     4141 aaccacaccc agggcatccc cgacttcttc aagcagtcct tccctgaggg cttcacatgg
     4201 gagagagtca ccacatacga agacgggggc gtgctgaccg ctacccagga caccagcctc
     4261 caggacggct gcctcatcta caacgtcaag atcagagggg tgaacttcac atccaacggc
     4321 cctgtgatgc agaagaaaac actcggctgg gaggccttca ccgagacgct gtaccccgct
     4381 gacggcggcc tggaaggcag aaacgacatg gccctgaagc tcgtgggcgg gagccatctg
     4441 atcgcaaaca tcaagaccac atatagatcc aagaaacccg ctaagaacct caagatgcct
     4501 ggcgtctact atgtggacta cagactggaa agaatcaagg aggccaacaa cgagacctac
     4561 gtcgagcagc acgaggtggc agtggccaga tactgcgacc tccctagcaa actggggcac
     4621 aagctcaatt aaagctgact aatttattta gcagtagata gctatattgt gtgaagtggt
     4681 aacagtccgt agatctacgg actgttacca cttcacgccg actcaaactg cgcagagaaa
     4741 cttcaaacga caacattggc atggcttttg ttatttttgg cgcttgactc aggatctaaa
     4801 aactggaacg gtgaaggtga cggcaatgtt ttttggcaaa taagcatccc cgaagttcta
     4861 caatgcatct gaggactcca tgttttgttt tctttagtca ttccaaatgt ttgttaaatg
     4921 cattgttccg aaacttattt gcctctatga aggctgccca gtaattggga gcatacttaa
     4981 cattgtagta ttgtatgtaa attatgtaac aaaacaatgt ctgggttttt gtacttttca
     5041 gccttaaaat cttgggttta tttttttttc tttgttccaa aaaaacgaag ctttaccatt
     5101 caagatgtaa aggtttccat tccccctggg catattgtaa aagctgtgtg gaacgtggcg
     5161 gtgccagaca tttggtgggg ccaacctgta cactgactaa ttcaattcca ataaaagtgc
     5221 acatgtaaga catcctaccc ctgtctcatt tcctgtcttg gctctgagtg gcttcaataa
     5281 aaatggcttt tgtgaagttg caccatgtta attacatttc agcactttca caccaggttt
     5341 ttgactaatt tgaatttatc gaagtttgac cttttttttt ttttttcttc aagctaattt
     5401 gaggttatca aaccatttca ttggaggaaa cttaatgttt aaaagcataa attcgaaaca
     5461 tgattcattt atttaactgc ttaatggtga aacaaacttc aagtaataca ccaagtgttc
     5521 cctcatatga aggtagctaa ctgcaaacgg ccttaacttt ccatcttaag ttgagctaca
     5581 taaaggcttt aacaggaagg aactgccagt ttaaaagtca aaccaccatg actgatataa
     5641 attcttgtcc atataacctt gcgtttcaca caatatagct atctactgct aaataaatta
     5701 gagctcataa cttcgtataa tgtatgctat acgaagttat gttagataac ttcgtataaa
     5761 gtatcctata cgaagttatg cgagctaact ttaaataatt ggcattattt aaagttatga
     5821 atcgataagt gaagagctat ccggatatat atgtatgtta tcataactgt actggctatg
     5881 tcaggtggta atgactgtaa cgttacgtta ctcgttgtag gcacgacatt gaatatgctc
     5941 ttctccgctg tggcccgaac gcctcccgct agcgatggga tctaatacga ctcactatag
     6001 ggagaccaag ggaaaataga atgaagtgat ctccaaaaaa taagtacttt ttgactgtaa
     6061 ataaaattgt aaggagtaaa aagtactttt ttttctaaaa aaatgtaatt aagtaaaagt
     6121 aaaagtattg atttttaatt gtactcaagt aaagtaaaaa tccccaaaaa taatacttaa
     6181 gtacagtaat caagtaaaat tactcaagta ctttacacct ctgggatcca gctgcatcat
     6241 gaacaataaa actgtctgct tacataaaca gtaatacaag gggtgttatg agccatattc
     6301 aacgggaaac gtcgaggccg cgattaaatt ccaacatgga tgctgattta tatgggtata
     6361 aatgggctcg cgataatgtc gggcaatcag gtgcgacaat ctatcgcttg tatgggaagc
     6421 ccgatgcgcc agagttgttt ctgaaacatg gcaaaggtag cgttgccaat gatgttacag
     6481 atgagatggt cagactaaac tggctgacgg aatttatgcc tcttccgacc atcaagcatt
     6541 ttatccgtac tcctgatgat gcatggttac tcaccactgc gatccccgga aaaacagcat
     6601 tccaggtatt agaagaatat cctgattcag gtgaaaatat tgttgatgcg ctggcagtgt
     6661 tcctgcgccg gttgcattcg attcctgttt gtaattgtcc ttttaacagc gatcgcgtat
     6721 ttcgtctcgc tcaggcgcaa tcacgaatga ataacggttt ggttgatgcg agtgattttg
     6781 atgacgagcg taatggctgg cctgttgaac aagtctggaa agaaatgcat aaacttttgc
     6841 cattctcacc ggattcagtc gtcactcatg gtgatttctc acttgataac cttatttttg
     6901 acgaggggaa attaataggt tgtattgatg ttggacgagt cggaatcgca gaccgatacc
     6961 aggatcttgc catcctatgg aactgcctcg gtgagttttc tccttcatta cagaaacggc
     7021 tttttcaaaa atatggtatt gataatcctg atatgaataa attgcagttt catttgatgc
     7081 tcgatgagtt tttctaatca gaattggtta attggttgta acactggcaa aaaggatcta
     7141 ggtgaagatc ctttttgata atctcatgac caaaatccct taacgtgagt tttcgttcca
     7201 ctgagcgtca gaccccgtag aaaagatcaa aggatcttct tgagatcctt tttttctgcg
     7261 cgtaatctgc tgcttgcaaa caaaaaaacc accgctacca gcggtggttt gtttgccgga
     7321 tcaagagcta ccaactcttt ttccgaaggt aactggcttc agcagagcgc agataccaaa
     7381 tactgttctt ctagtgtagc cgtagttagg ccaccacttc aagaactctg tagcaccgcc
     7441 tacatacctc gctctgctaa tcctgttacc agtggctgct gccagtggcg ataagtcgtg
     7501 tcttaccggg ttggactcaa gacgatagtt accggataag gcgcagcggt cgggctgaac
     7561 ggggggttcg tgcacacagc ccagcttgga gcgaacgacc tacaccgaac tgagatacct
     7621 acagcgtgag ctatgagaaa gcgccacggt
//
