LOCUS       Exported 7587 bp ds-DNA circular SYN 25-APR-2021
DEFINITION  synthetic circular DNA.
ACCESSION   .
VERSION     .
KEYWORDS    .
SOURCE      synthetic DNA construct
  ORGANISM  synthetic DNA construct
REFERENCE   1 (bases 1 to 7587)
  AUTHORS   Karl Clark
  TITLE     Direct Submission
  JOURNAL   Exported Thursday, Jul 8, 2021 from SnapGene 5.0.4
            https://www.snapgene.com
FEATURES             Location/Qualifiers
     source          1..7587
                     /organism="synthetic DNA construct"
                     /mol_type="other DNA"
     source          1049..4525
                     /organism="recombinant plasmid"
                     /mol_type="other DNA"
                     /note="/locus_tag=source:recombinant plasmid"
                     /note="color: #ffc0cb"
     source          1193..1249
                     /organism="recombinant plasmid"
                     /mol_type="other DNA"
                     /note="/locus_tag=source:recombinant plasmid"
                     /note="color: #ffc0cb"
     rep_origin      complement(1..253)
                     /direction=LEFT
                     /locus_tag="ColE1 Ori"
                     /label=ColE1 Ori
                     /note="ColE1 Ori"
                     /note="color: #ffc0cb"
     primer_bind     241..266
                     /label=Ori_F1
                     /note="color: black; sequence: ggaagcggaacagatttaaatggtac;
                     added: 2021-03-01"
     misc_feature    complement(267..457)
                     /locus_tag="ITR(R)"
                     /label=ITR(R)
                     /note="ITR(R)"
                     /note="Tol2 ITR(R)"
                     /note="color: #80ffff; direction: LEFT"
     misc_feature    487..506
                     /locus_tag="5' Universal Guide"
                     /label=5' Universal Guide
                     /note="color: #00ffff"
     misc_feature    complement(506..509)
                     /locus_tag="BfuAI site 1 overhang"
                     /label=BfuAI
     site            1 overhang
                     /note="color: #00ff00; direction: LEFT"
     misc_feature    complement(514..519)
                     /locus_tag="BfuA site 1"
                     /label=BfuA
     site            1
                     /note="color: #00ff00; direction: LEFT"
     promoter        520..641
                     /locus_tag="lacZ\promoter"
                     /label=lacZ promoter
                     /note="/vntifkey=30"
                     /note="color: #ffc0cb"
     misc_feature    642..917
                     /locus_tag="lacZ'"
                     /label=lacZ'
                     /note="/vntifkey=21"
                     /note="color: #ffc0cb"
     misc_feature    918..923
                     /locus_tag="BfuA site 2"
                     /label=BfuA
     site            2
                     /note="color: #00ffff"
     misc_feature    complement(928..938)
                     /locus_tag="TAL3"
                     /label=TAL3
                     /note="TAL3"
                     /note="color: #ffc0cb; direction: LEFT"
     misc_feature    928..931
                     /locus_tag="overhang5'3'"
                     /label=BfuAI
     site            2 overhang 5'3'
                     /note="color: #00ffff"
     misc_feature    940..971
                     /locus_tag="rox(1)"
                     /label=rox
                     /note="color: #ff0080; direction: RIGHT"
     misc_feature    977..1010
                     /locus_tag="loxp"
                     /label=loxp
                     /note="color: #80ff80; direction: RIGHT"
     misc_feature    1015..1048
                     /locus_tag="lox2272"
                     /label=lox2272
                     /note="color: #8080ff; direction: RIGHT"
     intron          1060..1192
                     /locus_tag="BP/SA"
                     /label=BP/SA
                     /note="BP/SA"
                     /note="BP/SA from carp beta actin intron 1"
                     /note="color: #ffc0cb"
     primer_bind     complement(1168..1202)
                     /label=2A_SA_R0
                     /note="color: black; sequence:
                     agttcgtggcctgtaaatgaatgagaaaaccggtt; added: 2021-03-01"
     primer_bind     1183..1210
                     /label=SA_2A_F0
                     /note="color: black; sequence:
                     tcatttacaggccacgaacttctctctg; added: 2021-03-01"
     CDS             1193..1249
                     /codon_start=1
                     /locus_tag="2A peptide from porcine teschovirus-1
                     polyprotein"
                     /product="2A peptide from porcine teschovirus-1
                     polyprotein"
                     /label=2A peptide from porcine teschovirus-1 polyprotein
                     /label=2A peptide from porcine teschovirus-1 polyprotein
                     /note="P2A"
                     /note="Eukaryotic ribosomes fail to insert a peptide bond
                     between the Gly and Pro residues, yielding separate
                     polypeptides."
                     /note="color: #00ff80"
                     /translation="ATNFSLLKQAGDVEENPGP"
     primer_bind     complement(1232..1258)
                     /label=RFP_2A_R
                     /note="color: black; sequence: ggaggaggcaggaccggggttttcttc;
                     added: 2021-01-08"
     primer_bind     1241..1267
                     /label=2A_RFP_F
                     /note="color: black; sequence: cccggtcctgcctcctccgaggacgtc;
                     added: 2021-01-08"
     CDS             1250..1924
                     /locus_tag="mRFP*"
                     /label=mRFP*
                     /note="mRFP*"
                     /note="color: #ffc0cb; direction: RIGHT"
     primer_bind     complement(1565..1602)
                     /label=mRFP_R
                     /note="color: black; sequence:
                     atgaactcgccgtcctgcagggaggagtcctgggtcac; added: 2021-03-01"
     polyA_signal    1933..3108
                     /locus_tag="ocean pout terminator"
                     /label=ocean pout terminator
                     /note="ocean pout terminator"
                     /note="3'UTR, poly(A) signal, and putative boundary element
                     from ocean pout (FRM- Pat Gibbs)."
                     /note="color: #ffc0cb"
     misc_feature    3152..3512
                     /locus_tag="gamma-crystallin"
                     /label=gamma-crystallin
                     /note="gamma-crystallin"
                     /note="Xenopus"
                     /note="color: #ffc0cb"
     intron          3565..3762
                     /locus_tag="mIntron"
                     /label=mIntron
                     /note="mIntron"
                     /note="carp bactin shortened intron I"
                     /note="color: #ffc0cb"
     primer_bind     complement(3733..3757)
                     /label=2A_SA_R0
                     /note="color: black; sequence:
                     agttcgtggcctgtaaatgaatgagaaaaccggtt; added: 2021-03-01"
     misc_signal     3783..3812
                     /locus_tag="NLS"
                     /label=NLS
                     /note="NLS"
                     /note="color: #ffc0cb"
     CDS             3813..4514
                     /codon_start=1
                     /locus_tag="monomeric blue fluorescent protein"
                     /product="monomeric blue fluorescent protein"
                     /label=monomeric blue fluorescent protein
                     /note="TagBFP"
                     /note="mammalian codon-optimized"
                     /note="color: #ffc0cb"
                     /translation="MSELIKENMHMKLYMEGTVDNHHFKCTSEGEGKPYEGTQTMRIKV
                     VEGGPLPFAFDILATSFLYGSKTFINHTQGIPDFFKQSFPEGFTWERVTTYEDGGVLTA
                     TQDTSLQDGCLIYNVKIRGVNFTSNGPVMQKKTLGWEAFTETLYPADGGLEGRNDMALK
                     LVGGSHLIANIKTTYRSKKPAKNLKMPGVYYVDYRLERIKEANNETYVEQHEVAVARYC
                     DLPSKLGHKLN"
     misc_feature    4526..5124
                     /locus_tag="Danio b-Actin 3' UTR"
                     /label=Danio b-Actin 3' UTR
                     /note="color: #0000ff"
     misc_feature    5105..5529
                     /locus_tag="Danio b-Actin poly(A) putative"
                     /label=Danio b-Actin poly(A) putative
                     /note="color: #004080"
     misc_feature    complement(5536..5569)
                     /locus_tag="loxp(1)"
                     /label=loxp
                     /note="color: #00ff80; direction: LEFT"
     misc_feature    complement(5575..5608)
                     /locus_tag="lox2272(1)"
                     /label=lox2272
                     /note="color: #800080; direction: LEFT"
     misc_feature    complement(5615..5646)
                     /locus_tag="rox"
                     /label=rox
                     /note="color: #ff00ff; direction: LEFT"
     misc_feature    5656..5658
                     /locus_tag="TAL3(1)"
                     /label=TAL3
                     /note="TAL3"
                     /note="color: #ffc0cb"
     misc_feature    5656..5658
                     /locus_tag="overhange3'5'"
                     /label=BspQI
     site            1 overhang
                     /note="color: #00ffff"
     misc_feature    5660..5666
                     /locus_tag="BspQ1 site1"
                     /label=BspQ1 site1
                     /note="color: #00ffff"
     intron          5675..5763
                     /locus_tag="Carp beta-actin intron 1 filler"
                     /label=Carp beta-actin
     intron          1 filler
                     /note="Carp beta-actin intron 1 filler"
                     /note="color: #ffc0cb"
     misc_feature    5766..5772
                     /locus_tag="BspQ1site2"
                     /label=BspQ1site2
                     /note="color: #00ffff"
     misc_feature    5774..5776
                     /locus_tag="BspQI site 2 overhang"
                     /label=BspQI
     site            2 overhang
                     /note="color: #00ffff"
     misc_feature    complement(5777..5796)
                     /locus_tag="Universal Guide 3'"
                     /label=Universal Guide 3'
                     /note="color: #00ff00; direction: LEFT"
     misc_feature    5838..6052
                     /locus_tag="ITR(L)"
                     /label=ITR(L)
                     /note="ITR(L)"
                     /note="Tol2 ITR(L)"
                     /note="color: #80ffff"
     CDS             6117..6926
                     /locus_tag="Kan(R)"
                     /label=Kan(R)
                     /note="Kan(R)"
                     /note="color: #ffc0cb; direction: RIGHT"
     rep_origin      complement(6959..7587)
                     /direction=LEFT
                     /locus_tag="ColE1 Ori(1)"
                     /label=ColE1 Ori
                     /note="ColE1 Ori"
                     /note="color: #ffc0cb"
ORIGIN
        1 cgggtttcgc cacctctgac ttgagcgtcg atttttgtga tgctcgtcag gggggcggag
       61 cctatggaaa aacgccagca acgcggcctt tttacggttc ctggcctttt gctggccttt
      121 tgctcacatg ttctttcctg cgttatcccc tgattctgtg gataaccgta ttaccgcctt
      181 tgagtgagct gataccgctc gccgcagccg aacgaccgag cgcagcgagt cagtgagcga
      241 ggaagcggaa cagatttaaa tggtaccgag cagaggtgta aaaagtactc aaaaatttta
      301 ctcaagtgaa agtacaagta cttagggaaa attttactca attaaaagta aaagtatctg
      361 gctagaatct tacttgagta aaagtaaaaa agtactccat taaaattgta cttgagtatt
      421 aaggaagtaa aagtaaaagc aagaaagaaa actagagtgg tctcccttta gtgagggtca
      481 attgatggga ggcgttcggg ccacagcgga cacgcaggtg cgcaacgcaa ttaatgtgag
      541 ttagctcact cattaggcac cccaggcttt acactttatg cttccggctc gtatgttgtg
      601 tggaattgtg agcggataac aatttcacac aggaaacagc tatgaccatg attacgccaa
      661 gcgcgcaatt aaccctcact aaagggaaca aaagctggag gacctcgagg gggggcccgg
      721 tacccaattc gccctatagt gagtcgtatt acgcgcgctc actggccgtc gttttacaac
      781 gtcgtgactg ggaaaaccct ggcgttaccc aacttaatcg ccttgcagca catccccctt
      841 tcgccagctg gcgtaatagc gaagaggccc gcaccgatcg cccttcccaa cagttgcgca
      901 gcctgaatgg cgaatggacc tgccacactt ccggccgcat aactttaaat aatgccaatt
      961 atttaaagtt actatcataa cttcgtatag catacattat acgaagttat caccataact
     1021 tcgtatagga tactttatac gaagttatcc taggcttacc acccactagc ggtcagactg
     1081 cagattgcag cacgaaacag gaagctgact ccacatggtc acatgctcac tgaagtgttg
     1141 acttccctga cagctgtgca ctttctaaac cggttttctc attcatttac aggccacgaa
     1201 cttctctctg ttaaagcaag caggagacgt ggaagaaaac cccggtcctg cctcctccga
     1261 ggacgtcatc aaggagttca tgcgcttcaa ggtgcgcatg gagggctccg tgaacggcca
     1321 cgagttcgag atcgagggcg agggcgaggg ccgcccctac gagggcaccc agaccgccaa
     1381 gctgaaggtg accaagggcg gccccctgcc cttcgcctgg gacatcctgt cccctcagtt
     1441 ccagtacggc tccaaggcct acgtgaagca ccccgccgac atccccgact acttgaagct
     1501 gtccttcccc gagggcttca agtgggagcg cgtgatgaac ttcgaggacg gcggcgtggt
     1561 gaccgtgacc caggactcct ccctgcagga cggcgagttc atctacaagg tgaagctgcg
     1621 cggcaccaac ttcccctccg acggccccgt aatgcagaag aagaccatgg gctgggaggc
     1681 ctccaccgag cggatgtacc ccgaggacgg cgccctgaag ggcgagatca agatgaggct
     1741 gaagctgaag gacggcggcc actacgacgc cgaggtcaag accacctaca tggccaagaa
     1801 gcccgtgcag ctgcccggcg cctacaagac cgacatcaag ctggacatca cctcccacaa
     1861 cgaggactac accatcgtgg aacagtacga gcgcgccgag ggccgccact ccaccggagc
     1921 ctaagactag taattaagtc tcagccaccg ttaactgaac atgtcaaaac ctgtggagac
     1981 tgttgagatt tgatgttctg aaaagataaa gcctataaat aaaatgttgc ccaaatttcc
     2041 tgcctgatgt ttttctttgt ctttgctaca tggctttgct gctcggatcg gctcactctg
     2101 tgtatgccac gttcactttg tactctcctt ctcacggtag gtttattatt tttagatgtg
     2161 cagttagttt ctgtgaaata acacaccaca cactgatatt gtctgtgcat tgacttggtg
     2221 agtgcacatt gtttttgatc ttgacatatt tatatttgat tgatcaggtg aactgtgtga
     2281 atctaaagtg ctccatacag atgttctgca ttgaaaatat tctcatttta ttagtggaag
     2341 tgagtgtatg ccacatccaa tcaatttcag caaacacccc agtatgattt aatgcaaaaa
     2401 aatgaaggta tcaaacacgc attactactt tgcagttaaa tatttaacat ttattccaac
     2461 acgaaaaaaa gcagtaaata acactttgac aaacacgtca ggacatctta tttttgtcac
     2521 cctcacaggc aatttagtat aatatattat atatatatat atatcatata ataatattca
     2581 gtataatata tatatatata tcatattata atattcagta taatataaaa cacaaacaca
     2641 tatatgtata atataatata acatttttat ttattgagat gcctctatgg accgtgttat
     2701 aagaagtaaa gatcaggaga agtaaacatg aagtgtaatt atgaatactg atgttaaatt
     2761 aagctatgat gagttttcac tgttaattta ccatctcaat taaatgttga tgcctccatg
     2821 accaagttaa gcagatgaga ctgagacaac tgtagaagac aagatgttca ctttgctgaa
     2881 tatagctggc ttgacagtta tctatgactc tataaatata tatatatttt tttttttata
     2941 aaatgattta tttataacta tatatccatt tctcagacag gtgcttcata tccctcactc
     3001 ccgtagctgt ccatgctgga tctgtccccg ttgtttttaa aaagctaaat aagttattaa
     3061 catgactgca tccagcgagc caaacctgtc tggtgtacag ctaccagaga agcttgagat
     3121 cctagtcacc ggcgttccta gttctttaaa ctgttacaaa gtgtttggac cagcaactga
     3181 attgcactgt aaattaccac atcagggtct ccggggtcaa cgctgctaag caatggactg
     3241 gaaaatttgt gacattgagt ttttggaata actgggaatg ctggataact ctttgggtaa
     3301 agctatggaa caaaagtacc agcatgaact aagaaatgac tgtcacagca caacatcaaa
     3361 cacaatgcaa gacaaaggtt ctctgctttt gccttacttg acagaaaaag taagctctag
     3421 gttcatcgca tgcagacagc agcaatacat gacatatata aaggctggct cttttctccc
     3481 ttccattgaa ctgaaacttc cactcagtca gacttgcggg ggatccacag cctgactaac
     3541 tcgacaaacc cccccaaacc taaggtgagt tgatctttaa gctttttaca ttttcagctc
     3601 gcatatatca attcgcgcgc attgtcacac tagcacccac tagcggtcag actgcagaca
     3661 aacaggaagc tgactccaca tggtcacatg ctcactgaag tgttgacttc cctgacagct
     3721 gtgcactttc taaaccggtt ttctcattca tttacagttc agccggaatt cacctcgaga
     3781 ccatggctcc aaagaagaag cgtaaggtaa ccatgagcga gctgattaag gagaacatgc
     3841 acatgaagct gtacatggag ggcaccgtgg acaaccatca cttcaagtgc acatccgagg
     3901 gcgaaggcaa gccctacgag ggcacccaga ccatgagaat caaggtggtc gagggcggcc
     3961 ctctcccctt cgccttcgac atcctggcta ctagcttcct ctacggcagc aagaccttca
     4021 tcaaccacac ccagggcatc cccgacttct tcaagcagtc cttccctgag ggcttcacat
     4081 gggagagagt caccacatac gaagacgggg gcgtgctgac cgctacccag gacaccagcc
     4141 tccaggacgg ctgcctcatc tacaacgtca agatcagagg ggtgaacttc acatccaacg
     4201 gccctgtgat gcagaagaaa acactcggct gggaggcctt caccgagacg ctgtaccccg
     4261 ctgacggcgg cctggaaggc agaaacgaca tggccctgaa gctcgtgggc gggagccatc
     4321 tgatcgcaaa catcaagacc acatatagat ccaagaaacc cgctaagaac ctcaagatgc
     4381 ctggcgtcta ctatgtggac tacagactgg aaagaatcaa ggaggccaac aacgagacct
     4441 acgtcgagca gcacgaggtg gcagtggcca gatactgcga cctccctagc aaactggggc
     4501 acaagctcaa ttaaagctga gatctacgga ctgttaccac ttcacgccga ctcaaactgc
     4561 gcagagaaac ttcaaacgac aacattggca tggcttttgt tatttttggc gcttgactca
     4621 ggatctaaaa actggaacgg tgaaggtgac ggcaatgttt tttggcaaat aagcatcccc
     4681 gaagttctac aatgcatctg aggactccat gttttgtttt ctttagtcat tccaaatgtt
     4741 tgttaaatgc attgttccga aacttatttg cctctatgaa ggctgcccag taattgggag
     4801 catacttaac attgtagtat tgtatgtaaa ttatgtaaca aaacaatgtc tgggtttttg
     4861 tacttttcag ccttaaaatc ttgggtttat ttttttttct ttgttccaaa aaaacgaagc
     4921 tttaccattc aagatgtaaa ggtttccatt ccccctgggc atattgtaaa agctgtgtgg
     4981 aacgtggcgg tgccagacat ttggtggggc caacctgtac actgactaat tcaattccaa
     5041 taaaagtgca catgtaagac atcctacccc tgtctcattt cctgtcttgg ctctgagtgg
     5101 cttcaataaa aatggctttt gtgaagttgc accatgttaa ttacatttca gcactttcac
     5161 accaggtttt tgactaattt gaatttatcg aagtttgacc tttttttttt tttttcttca
     5221 agctaatttg aggttatcaa accatttcat tggaggaaac ttaatgttta aaagcataaa
     5281 ttcgaaacat gattcattta tttaactgct taatggtgaa acaaacttca agtaatacac
     5341 caagtgttcc ctcatatgaa ggtagctaac tgcaaacggc cttaactttc catcttaagt
     5401 tgagctacat aaaggcttta acaggaagga actgccagtt taaaagtcaa accaccatga
     5461 ctgatataaa ttcttgtcca tataaccttg cgtttcacac aatatagcta tctactgcta
     5521 aataaattag agctcataac ttcgtataat gtatgctata cgaagttatg ttagataact
     5581 tcgtataaag tatcctatac gaagttatgc gagctaactt taaataattg gcattattta
     5641 aagttatgaa tcgataagtg aagagctatc cggatatata tgtatgttat cataactgta
     5701 ctggctatgt caggtggtaa tgactgtaac gttacgttac tcgttgtagg cacgacattg
     5761 aatatgctct tctccgctgt ggcccgaacg cctcccgcta gcgatgggat ctaatacgac
     5821 tcactatagg gagaccaagg gaaaatagaa tgaagtgatc tccaaaaaat aagtactttt
     5881 tgactgtaaa taaaattgta aggagtaaaa agtacttttt tttctaaaaa aatgtaatta
     5941 agtaaaagta aaagtattga tttttaattg tactcaagta aagtaaaaat ccccaaaaat
     6001 aatacttaag tacagtaatc aagtaaaatt actcaagtac tttacacctc tgggatccag
     6061 ctgcatcatg aacaataaaa ctgtctgctt acataaacag taatacaagg ggtgttatga
     6121 gccatattca acgggaaacg tcgaggccgc gattaaattc caacatggat gctgatttat
     6181 atgggtataa atgggctcgc gataatgtcg ggcaatcagg tgcgacaatc tatcgcttgt
     6241 atgggaagcc cgatgcgcca gagttgtttc tgaaacatgg caaaggtagc gttgccaatg
     6301 atgttacaga tgagatggtc agactaaact ggctgacgga atttatgcct cttccgacca
     6361 tcaagcattt tatccgtact cctgatgatg catggttact caccactgcg atccccggaa
     6421 aaacagcatt ccaggtatta gaagaatatc ctgattcagg tgaaaatatt gttgatgcgc
     6481 tggcagtgtt cctgcgccgg ttgcattcga ttcctgtttg taattgtcct tttaacagcg
     6541 atcgcgtatt tcgtctcgct caggcgcaat cacgaatgaa taacggtttg gttgatgcga
     6601 gtgattttga tgacgagcgt aatggctggc ctgttgaaca agtctggaaa gaaatgcata
     6661 aacttttgcc attctcaccg gattcagtcg tcactcatgg tgatttctca cttgataacc
     6721 ttatttttga cgaggggaaa ttaataggtt gtattgatgt tggacgagtc ggaatcgcag
     6781 accgatacca ggatcttgcc atcctatgga actgcctcgg tgagttttct ccttcattac
     6841 agaaacggct ttttcaaaaa tatggtattg ataatcctga tatgaataaa ttgcagtttc
     6901 atttgatgct cgatgagttt ttctaatcag aattggttaa ttggttgtaa cactggcaaa
     6961 aaggatctag gtgaagatcc tttttgataa tctcatgacc aaaatccctt aacgtgagtt
     7021 ttcgttccac tgagcgtcag accccgtaga aaagatcaaa ggatcttctt gagatccttt
     7081 ttttctgcgc gtaatctgct gcttgcaaac aaaaaaacca ccgctaccag cggtggtttg
     7141 tttgccggat caagagctac caactctttt tccgaaggta actggcttca gcagagcgca
     7201 gataccaaat actgttcttc tagtgtagcc gtagttaggc caccacttca agaactctgt
     7261 agcaccgcct acatacctcg ctctgctaat cctgttacca gtggctgctg ccagtggcga
     7321 taagtcgtgt cttaccgggt tggactcaag acgatagtta ccggataagg cgcagcggtc
     7381 gggctgaacg gggggttcgt gcacacagcc cagcttggag cgaacgacct acaccgaact
     7441 gagataccta cagcgtgagc tatgagaaag cgccacggtt cccgaaggga gaaaggcgga
     7501 caggtatccg gtaagcggca gggtcggaac aggagagcgc acgagggagc ttccaggggg
     7561 aaacgcctgg tatctttata gtcctgt
//
